Addgene plasmid #114013: sgTrack-mCherry
Purpose: (Empty Backbone) Empty sgRNA expression vector with co-expression of mCherry reporter
Depositing lab: Charles Rudin. Depositing organization: Memorial Sloan-Kettering Cancer Center. Publication: Direct genome editing of patient-derived xenografts using CRISPR-Cas9 enables rapid in vivo functional genomics. Hulton CH, Costa EA, Shah NS, Quintanal-Villalonga A, Heller G, de Stanchina E, Rudin CM, Poirier JT. Nat Cancer. 2020 Mar;1(3):359-369. doi: 10.1038/s43018-020-0040-8. Epub 2020 Mar 9. PubMed 33345196.
Backbone
  Vector backbone: lentiCRISPRv2
  Backbone size (bp): 11548
  Vector type: Mammalian Expression, Lentiviral, CRISPR
  Selectable markers: mCherry
Growth in bacteria
  Bacterial resistance: Ampicillin, 100 μg/mL
  Growth temperature: 37°C
  Growth strain: NEB Stable
  Copy number: High Copy
Terms and licenses: Academic/Nonprofit Terms; Industry Terms: Not Available to Industry
How to cite: sgTrack-mCherry was a gift from Charles Rudin (Addgene plasmid # 114013 ; http://n2t.net/addgene:114013 ; RRID:Addgene_114013)
