[The description below was written by a language model from this plasmid's Addgene catalogue record and pLannotate feature annotations shown in this document.]
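Description:
sgTrack-mCherry is an empty lentiviral sgRNA expression backbone derived from lentiCRISPRv2, intended for delivering a guide RNA to mammalian cells while marking transduced cells with a red fluorescent reporter. In bacteria it is maintained as a high-copy plasmid through a ColE1/pUC-type origin and selected with ampicillin (AmpR). The backbone also carries an f1 origin and an SV40/EM7-driven BleoR cassette lying outside the viral region. The two annotated sequence records (depositor and sequencing result, about 11.5 kb each) show the same set of features and differ mainly in their numbering start point.

The transfer cassette has a CMV enhancer/promoter fused to a truncated HIV-1 5' LTR, which drives genomic RNA production in packaging cells. This is followed by the Ψ packaging signal, RRE, cPPT/CTS, a WPRE and a self-inactivating ΔU3 3' LTR with a bGH polyadenylation signal downstream. Within this unit, a human U6 Pol III promoter is separated from the Streptococcus pyogenes Cas9 gRNA scaffold by nearly 2 kb of sequence, part of which is annotated as a bacterial deoC1 match. This most likely represents the stuffer that is replaced when a guide is cloned, though the record does not describe the cloning sites.

Downstream, an EF-1α core promoter drives mCherry, which is flanked by attB1 and attB2 Gateway sites. No Cas9 coding sequence is annotated, so the nuclease must be supplied separately. A PuroR fragment follows mCherry, but the record lists only mCherry as the selectable marker, so whether puromycin resistance is expressed is unclear. The associated publication concerns CRISPR-Cas9 editing of patient-derived xenografts for in vivo functional genomics, which fits using the reporter to track or sort guide-bearing cells.
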