Features (pLannotate 1.2.2; 36 found; start..end, strand, type, name):
      8..188     +  LTR            5' LTR (truncated): truncated 5' long terminal repeat (LTR) from HIV-1
    235..360     +  misc_feature   HIV-1 Ψ: packaging signal of human immunodeficiency virus type 1
    344..707     +  CDS            HIV-1 gag (fragment): gag protein from human immunodeficiency virus 1; gag
    853..1086    +  misc_feature   RRE: The Rev response element (RRE) of HIV-1 allows for Rev-dependent mRNA export from the nucleus to the cytoplasm.
   1463..1563    +  CDS            Rev (fragment): human immunodeficiency virus 1 (HIV-1) Rev protein; rev; enhances nuclear export of unspliced and incompletely spliced viral mRNAs
   1613..1730    +  misc_feature   cPPT/CTS: central polypurine tract and central termination sequence of HIV-1
   1781..2021    +  promoter       U6 promoter: RNA polymerase III promoter for human U6 snRNA
   2207..2866    -  CDS            deoC1: DEOC1_STAAN - Also known as dra. Experimental evidence at protein level: Swiss-Prot protein existence level 1. Catalyzes a reversible aldol reaction between acetaldehyde and D-glyceraldehyde 3-phosphate to generate 2-deoxy-D-ribose 5- phosphate. From Staphylococcus aureus (strain N315).
   3911..3986    +  misc_RNA       gRNA scaffold: guide RNA scaffold for the Streptococcus pyogenes CRISPR/Cas9 system
   4004..4022    +  CDS            small t antigen (fragment): SV40 (simian virus 40) small t antigen
   4048..4259    +  promoter       EF-1α core promoter: core promoter for human elongation factor EF-1α
   4319..4343    +  protein_bind   attB1: mutant version of attB; recombination site for the Gateway® BP reaction BP Clonase™
   4346..5053    +  CDS            mCherry: mCherry is a basic (constitutively fluorescent) red fluorescent protein published in 2004, derived from Discosoma sp.. It is reported to be a very rapidly-maturing monomer with low acid sensitivity.
   5058..5082    -  protein_bind   attB2: mutant version of attB; recombination site for the Gateway® BP reaction BP Clonase™
   5200..5797    +  CDS            PuroR (fragment): puromycin N-acetyltransferase; pac from Streptomyces; confers resistance to puromycin
   5813..6401    +  misc_feature   WPRE: woodchuck hepatitis virus posttranscriptional regulatory element
   6452..6471    +  misc_feature   cPPT/CTS (fragment): central polypurine tract and central termination sequence of HIV-1
   6473..6706    +  LTR            3' LTR (ΔU3): self-inactivating 3' long terminal repeat (LTR) from HIV-1
   6738..6962    +  polyA_signal   bGH poly(A) signal: bovine growth hormone polyadenylation signal
   6966..6987    +  promoter       SV40 promoter (fragment): SV40 enhancer and early promoter
   7008..7436    +  rep_origin     f1 ori (sequence partly withheld): f1 bacteriophage origin of replication; arrow indicates direction of (+) strand synthesis
   7450..7779    +  promoter       SV40 promoter: SV40 enhancer and early promoter
   7827..7874    +  promoter       EM7 promoter: synthetic bacterial promoter&nbsp
   7893..8267    +  CDS            BleoR: antibiotic-binding protein; Sh ble from Streptoalloteichus hindustanus; confers resistance to bleomycin, phleomycin, and Zeocin™
   8277..8402    +  CDS            ble (fragment): BLE_KLEPN - Experimental evidence at protein level: Swiss-Prot protein existence level 1. Binding protein with a strong affinity to the bleomycin family of antibiotics. Binds to CL990; an antimitotic-antibiotic compound. From Klebsiella pneumoniae.
   8397..8518    +  polyA_signal   SV40 poly(A) signal: SV40 polyadenylation signal
   8589..8611    -  protein_bind   lac operator (fragment): The lac repressor binds to the lac operator to inhibit transcription in E. coli. This inhibition can be relieved by adding lactose or isopropyl-β-D-thiogalactopyranoside (IPTG). lac repressor encoded by lacI
   8615..8645    -  promoter       lac promoter: promoter for the E. coli lac operon
   8660..8681    -  protein_bind   CAP binding site: CAP binding activates transcription in the presence of cAMP. E. coli catabolite activator protein
   8694..8786    -  CDS            lacI (fragment): lac repressor; lacI; The lac repressor binds to the lac operator to inhibit transcription in E. coli. This inhibition can be relieved by adding lactose or isopropyl-β-D-thiogalactopyranoside (IPTG).
   8969..9557    -  rep_origin     ori: high-copy-number ColE1/pMB1/pBR322/pUC origin of replication
   9728..10588   -  CDS            AmpR: β-lactamase; bla; confers resistance to ampicillin, carbenicillin, and related antibiotics
  10589..10693   -  promoter       AmpR promoter: bla
  10752..10804   -  misc_feature   bom (fragment): basis of mobility region from pBR322
  10959..11338   +  enhancer       CMV enhancer: human cytomegalovirus immediate early enhancer
  11339..11538   +  promoter       CMV promoter: human cytomegalovirus (CMV) immediate early promoter
>Addgene plasmid #114013 | sgTrack-mCherry | depositor full sequence | sequence record 215326 | sgTrack-mCherry sequence 11548 bps
CTGTACTGGGTCTCTCTGGTTAGACCAGATCTGAGCCTGGGAGCTCTCTGGCTAACTAGGGAACCCACTG
CTTAAGCCTCAATAAAGCTTGCCTTGAGTGCTTCAAGTAGTGTGTGCCCGTCTGTTGTGTGACTCTGGTA
ACTAGAGATCCCTCAGACCCTTTTAGTCAGTGTGGAAAATCTCTAGCAGTGGCGCCCGAACAGGGACTTG
AAAGCGAAAGGGAAACCAGAGGAGCTCTCTCGACGCAGGACTCGGCTTGCTGAAGCGCGCACGGCAAGAG
GCGAGGGGCGGCGACTGGTGAGTACGCCAAAAATTTTGACTAGCGGAGGCTAGAAGGAGAGAGATGGGTG
CGAGAGCGTCAGTATTAAGCGGGGGAGAATTAGATCGCGATGGGAAAAAATTCGGTTAAGGCCAGGGGGA
AAGAAAAAATATAAATTAAAACATATAGTATGGGCAAGCAGGGAGCTAGAACGATTCGCAGTTAATCCTG
GCCTGTTAGAAACATCAGAAGGCTGTAGACAAATACTGGGACAGCTACAACCATCCCTTCAGACAGGATC
AGAAGAACTTAGATCATTATATAATACAGTAGCAACCCTCTATTGTGTGCATCAAAGGATAGAGATAAAA
GACACCAAGGAAGCTTTAGACAAGATAGAGGAAGAGCAAAACAAAAGTAAGACCACCGCACAGCAAGCGG
CCGCTGATCTTCAGACCTGGAGGAGGAGATATGAGGGACAATTGGAGAAGTGAATTATATAAATATAAAG
TAGTAAAAATTGAACCATTAGGAGTAGCACCCACCAAGGCAAAGAGAAGAGTGGTGCAGAGAGAAAAAAG
AGCAGTGGGAATAGGAGCTTTGTTCCTTGGGTTCTTGGGAGCAGCAGGAAGCACTATGGGCGCAGCGTCA
ATGACGCTGACGGTACAGGCCAGACAATTATTGTCTGGTATAGTGCAGCAGCAGAACAATTTGCTGAGGG
CTATTGAGGCGCAACAGCATCTGTTGCAACTCACAGTCTGGGGCATCAAGCAGCTCCAGGCAAGAATCCT
GGCTGTGGAAAGATACCTAAAGGATCAACAGCTCCTGGGGATTTGGGGTTGCTCTGGAAAACTCATTTGC
ACCACTGCTGTGCCTTGGAATGCTAGTTGGAGTAATAAATCTCTGGAACAGATTTGGAATCACACGACCT
GGATGGAGTGGGACAGAGAAATTAACAATTACACAAGCTTAATACACTCCTTAATTGAAGAATCGCAAAA
CCAGCAAGAAAAGAATGAACAAGAATTATTGGAATTAGATAAATGGGCAAGTTTGTGGAATTGGTTTAAC
ATAACAAATTGGCTGTGGTATATAAAATTATTCATAATGATAGTAGGAGGCTTGGTAGGTTTAAGAATAG
TTTTTGCTGTACTTTCTATAGTGAATAGAGTTAGGCAGGGATATTCACCATTATCGTTTCAGACCCACCT
CCCAACCCCGAGGGGACCCGACAGGCCCGAAGGAATAGAAGAAGAAGGTGGAGAGAGAGACAGAGACAGA
TCCATTCGATTAGTGAACGGATCGGCACTGCGTGCGCCAATTCTGCAGACAAATGGCAGTATTCATCCAC
AATTTTAAAAGAAAAGGGGGGATTGGGGGGTACAGTGCAGGGGAAAGAATAGTAGACATAATAGCAACAG
ACATACAAACTAAAGAATTACAAAAACAAATTACAAAAATTCAAAATTTTCGGGTTTATTACAGGGACAG
CAGAGATCCAGTTTGGTTAATTAAGGTACCGAGGGCCTATTTCCCATGATTCCTTCATATTTGCATATAC
GATACAAGGCTGTTAGAGAGATAATTAGAATTAATTTGACTGTAAACACAAAGATATTAGTACAAAATAC
GTGACGTAGAAAGTAATAATTTCTTGGGTAGTTTGCAGTTTTAAAATTATGTTTTAAAATGGACTATCAT
ATGCTTACCGTAACTTGAAAGTATTTCGATTTCTTGGCTTTATATATCTTGTGGAAAGGACGAAACACCG
GAGACGGTTGTAAATGAGCACACAAAATACACATGCTAAAATATTATATTCTATGACCTTTATAAAATCA
ACCAAAATCTTCTTTTTAATAACTTTAGTATCAATAATTAGAATTTTTATGTTCCTTTTTGCAAACTTTT
AATAAAAATGAGCAAAATAAAAAAACGCTAGTTTTAGTAACTCGCGTTGTTTTCTTCACCTTTAATAATA
GCTACTCCACCACTTGTTCCTAAGCGGTCAGCTCCTGCTTCAATCATTTTTTGAGCATCTTCAAATGTTC
TAACTCCACCAGCTGCTTTAACTAAAGCATTGTCTTTAACAACTGACTTCATTAGTTTAACATCTTCAAA
TGTTGCACCTGATTTTGAAAATCCTGTTGATGTTTTAACAAATTCTAATCCAGCTTCAACAGCTATTTCA
CAAGCTTTCATGATTTCTTCTTTTGTTAATAAACAATTTTCCATAATACATTTAACAACATGTGATCCAG
CTGCTTTTTTTACAGCTTTCATGTCTTCTAAAACTAATTCATAATTTTTGTCTTTTAATGCACCAATATT
TAATACCATATCAATTTCTGTTGCACCATCTTTAATTGCTTCAGAAACTTCGAATGCTTTTGTAGCTGTT
GTGCATGCACCTAGAGGAAAACCTACAACATTTGTTATTCCTACATTTGTGCCTTTTAATAATTCTTTAC
AATAGCTTGTTCAATATGAATTAACACAAACTGTTGCAAAATCAAATTCAATTGCTTCATCACATAATTG
TTTAATTTCAGCTTTCGTAGCATCTTGTTTTAATAATGTGTGATCTATATATTTGTTTAGTTTCATTTTT
TCTCCTATATATTCATTTTTAATTTTAATTCTTTAATAATTTCGTCTACTTTAACTTTAGCGTTTTGAAC
AGATTCACCAACACCTATAAAATAAATTTTTAGTTTAGGTTCAGTTCCACTTGGGCGAACAGCAAATCAT
GACTTATCTTCTAAATAAAATTTTAGTAAGTCTTGTCCTGGCATATTATACATTCCATCGATGTAGTCTT
CAACATTAACAACTTTAAGTCCAGCAATTTGAGTTAAGGGTGTTGCTCTCAATGATTTCATTAATGGTTC
AATTTTTAATTTCTTTTCTTCTGGTTTAAAATTCAAGTTTAAAGTGAAAGTGTAATATGCACCCATTTCT
TTAAATAAATCTTCTAAATAGTCTACTAATGTTTTATTTTGTTTTTTATAAAATCAAGCAGCCTCTGCTA
TTAATATAGAAGCTTGTATTCCATCTTTATCTCTAGCTGAGTCATCAATTACATATCCATAACTTTCTTC
ATAAGCAAAAACAAAATTTAATCCGTTATCTTCTTCTTTAGCAATTTCTCTACCCATTCATTTAAATCCA
GTTAAAGTTTTTACAATATTAACTCCATATTTTTCATGAGCGATTCTATCACCCAAATCACTTGTTACAA
AACTTGAATATAGAGCCGGATTTTTTGGAATGCTATTTAAGCGTTTTAGATTTGATAATTTTCAATCAAT
TAAAATTGGTCCTGTTTGATTTCCATCTAATCTTACAAAATGACCATCATGTTTTATTGCCATTCCAAAT
CTGTCAGCATCTGGGTCATTCATAATAATAATATCTGCATCATGTTTAATACCATATTCAAGCGGTATTT
TTCATGCAGGATCAAATTCTGGATTTGGATTTACAACATTTTTAAATGTTTCATCTTCAAATGCATGCTC
TTCAACCTCAATAACGTTATATCCTGATTCACGTAATATTTTTGGGGTAAATTTAGTTCCTGTTCCATTA
ACTGCGCTAAAAATAATTTTTAAATCTTTTTTAGCTTCTTGCTCTTTTTTGTACGTCTCTGTTTTAGAGC
TAGAAATAGCAAGTTAAAATAAGGCTAGTCCGTTATCAACTTGAAAAAGTGGCACCGAGTCGGTGCTTTT
TTGAATTCGCTAGCTAGGTCTTGAAAGGAGTGGGAATTGGCTCCGGTGCCCGTCAGTGGGCAGAGCGCAC
ATCGCCCACAGTCCCCGAGAAGTTGGGGGGAGGGGTCGGCAATTGATCCGGTGCCTAGAGAAGGTGGCGC
GGGGTAAACTGGGAAAGTGATGTCGTGTACTGGCTCCGCCTTTTTCCCGAGGGTGGGGGAGAACCGTATA
TAAGTGCAGTAGTCGCCGTGAACGTTCTTTTTCGCAACGGGTTTGCCGCCAGAACACAGGACCGGTTCTA
GACCGCGGCCCCGAACTAGTCCAGTGTGGTGGAATTCTGCAGATATCAACAAGTTTGTACAAAAAAGCAG
GCTTAATGGTGAGCAAGGGCGAGGAGGATAACATGGCCATCATCAAGGAGTTCATGCGCTTCAAGGTGCA
CATGGAGGGCTCCGTGAACGGCCACGAGTTCGAGATCGAGGGCGAGGGCGAGGGCCGCCCCTACGAGGGC
ACCCAGACCGCCAAGCTGAAGGTGACCAAGGGTGGCCCCCTGCCCTTCGCCTGGGACATCCTGTCCCCTC
AGTTCATGTACGGCTCCAAGGCCTACGTGAAGCACCCCGCCGACATCCCCGACTACTTGAAGCTGTCCTT
CCCCGAGGGCTTCAAGTGGGAGCGCGTGATGAACTTCGAGGACGGCGGCGTGGTGACCGTGACCCAGGAC
TCCTCCCTCCAGGACGGCGAGTTCATCTACAAGGTGAAGCTGCGCGGCACCAACTTCCCCTCCGACGGCC
CCGTAATGCAGAAGAAGACCATGGGCTGGGAGGCCTCCTCCGAGCGGATGTACCCCGAGGACGGCGCCCT
GAAGGGCGAGATCAAGCAGAGGCTGAAGCTGAAGGACGGCGGCCACTACGACGCTGAGGTCAAGACCACC
TACAAGGCCAAGAAGCCCGTGCAGCTGCCCGGCGCCTACAACGTCAACATCAAGTTGGACATCACCTCCC
ACAACGAGGACTACACCATCGTGGAACAGTACGAACGCGCCGAGGGCCGCCACTCCACCGGCGGCATGGA
CGAGCTGTACAAGTAATACCCAGCTTTCTTGTACAAAGTGGTTGATATCCAGCACAGTGGCGGCCGCTCG
AGTCTAGAGGGCCCGCGGTTCGAAGGATCCGGCGCAACAAACTTCTCTCTGCTGAAACAAGCCGGAGATG
TCGAAGAGAATCCTGGACCGACCGAGTACAAGCCCACGGTGCGCCTCGCCACCCGCGACGACGTCCCCAG
GGCCGTACGCACCCTCGCCGCCGCGTTCGCCGACTACCCCGCCACGCGCCACACCGTCGATCCGGACCGC
CACATCGAGCGGGTCACCGAGCTGCAAGAACTCTTCCTCACGCGCGTCGGGCTCGACATCGGCAAGGTGT
GGGTCGCGGACGACGGCGCCGCGGTGGCGGTCTGGACCACGCCGGAGAGCGTCGAAGCGGGGGCGGTGTT
CGCCGAGATCGGCCCGCGCATGGCCGAGTTGAGCGGTTCCCGGCTGGCCGCGCAGCAACAGATGGAAGGC
CTCCTGGCGCCGCACCGGCCCAAGGAGCCCGCGTGGTTCCTGGCCACCGTCGGAGTCTCGCCCGACCACC
AGGGCAAGGGTCTGGGCAGCGCCGTCGTGCTCCCCGGAGTGGAGGCGGCCGAGCGCGCCGGGGTGCCCGC
CTTCCTGGAGACCTCCGCGCCCCGCAACCTCCCCTTCTACGAGCGGCTCGGCTTCACCGTCACCGCCGAC
GTCGAGGTGCCCGAAGGACCGCGCACCTGGTGCATGACCCGCAAGCCCGGTGCCTGAACGCGTTAAGTCG
ACAATCAACCTCTGGATTACAAAATTTGTGAAAGATTGACTGGTATTCTTAACTATGTTGCTCCTTTTAC
GCTATGTGGATACGCTGCTTTAATGCCTTTGTATCATGCTATTGCTTCCCGTATGGCTTTCATTTTCTCC
TCCTTGTATAAATCCTGGTTGCTGTCTCTTTATGAGGAGTTGTGGCCCGTTGTCAGGCAACGTGGCGTGG
TGTGCACTGTGTTTGCTGACGCAACCCCCACTGGTTGGGGCATTGCCACCACCTGTCAGCTCCTTTCCGG
GACTTTCGCTTTCCCCCTCCCTATTGCCACGGCGGAACTCATCGCCGCCTGCCTTGCCCGCTGCTGGACA
GGGGCTCGGCTGTTGGGCACTGACAATTCCGTGGTGTTGTCGGGGAAATCATCGTCCTTTCCTTGGCTGC
TCGCCTGTGTTGCCACCTGGATTCTGCGCGGGACGTCCTTCTGCTACGTCCCTTCGGCCCTCAATCCAGC
GGACCTTCCTTCCCGCGGCCTGCTGCCGGCTCTGCGGCCTCTTCCGCGTCTTCGCCTTCGCCCTCAGACG
AGTCGGATCTCCCTTTGGGCCGCCTCCCCGCGTCGACTTTAAGACCAATGACTTACAAGGCAGCTGTAGA
TCTTAGCCACTTTTTAAAAGAAAAGGGGGGACTGGAAGGGCTAATTCACTCCCAACGAAGACAAGATCTG
CTTTTTGCTTGTACTGGGTCTCTCTGGTTAGACCAGATCTGAGCCTGGGAGCTCTCTGGCTAACTAGGGA
ACCCACTGCTTAAGCCTCAATAAAGCTTGCCTTGAGTGCTTCAAGTAGTGTGTGCCCGTCTGTTGTGTGA
CTCTGGTAACTAGAGATCCCTCAGACCCTTTTAGTCAGTGTGGAAAATCTCTAGCAGGGCCCGTTTAAAC
CCGCTGATCAGCCTCGACTGTGCCTTCTAGTTGCCAGCCATCTGTTGTTTGCCCCTCCCCCGTGCCTTCC
TTGACCCTGGAAGGTGCCACTCCCACTGTCCTTTCCTAATAAAATGAGGAAATTGCATCGCATTGTCTGA
GTAGGTGTCATTCTATTCTGGGGGGTGGGGTGGGGCAGGACAGCAAGGGGGAGGATTGGGAAGACAATAG
CAGGCATGCTGGGGATGCGGTGGGCTCTATGGCTTCTGAGGCGGAAAGAACCAGCTGGGGCTCTAGGGGG
TATCCCC
[124 nt withheld, positions 7008-7131]
C
[91 nt withheld, positions 7133-7223]
A
[49 nt withheld, positions 7225-7273]
CCTTTGACGTTGGAGTCCACGTTCTTT
[37 nt withheld, positions 7301-7337]
ACCCTATCTCGGTCTATTCTTTTGATTTATAAGGGATTTTGCCGATTTCGGCCTATTGGTTAAAAAATGA
GCTGATTTAACAAAAATTTAACGCGAATTAATTCTGTGGAATGTGTGTCAGTTAGGGTGTGGAAAGTCCC
CAGGCTCCCCAGCAGGCAGAAGTATGCAAAGCATGCATCTCAATTAGTCAGCAACCAGGTGTGGAAAGTC
CCCAGGCTCCCCAGCAGGCAGAAGTATGCAAAGCATGCATCTCAATTAGTCAGCAACCATAGTCCCGCCC
CTAACTCCGCCCATCCCGCCCCTAACTCCGCCCAGTTCCGCCCATTCTCCGCCCCATGGCTGACTAATTT
TTTTTATTTATGCAGAGGCCGAGGCCGCCTCTGCCTCTGAGCTATTCCAGAAGTAGTGAGGAGGCTTTTT
TGGAGGCCTAGGCTTTTGCAAAAAGCTCCCGGGAGCTTGTATATCCATTTTCGGATCTGATCAGCACGTG
TTGACAATTAATCATCGGCATAGTATATCGGCATAGTATAATACGACAAGGTGAGGAACTAAACCATGGC
CAAGTTGACCAGTGCCGTTCCGGTGCTCACCGCGCGCGACGTCGCCGGAGCGGTCGAGTTCTGGACCGAC
CGGCTCGGGTTCTCCCGGGACTTCGTGGAGGACGACTTCGCCGGTGTGGTCCGGGACGACGTGACCCTGT
TCATCAGCGCGGTCCAGGACCAGGTGGTGCCGGACAACACCCTGGCCTGGGTGTGGGTGCGCGGCCTGGA
CGAGCTGTACGCCGAGTGGTCGGAGGTCGTGTCCACGAACTTCCGGGACGCCTCCGGGCCGGCCATGACC
GAGATCGGCGAGCAGCCGTGGGGGCGGGAGTTCGCCCTGCGCGACCCGGCCGGCAACTGCGTGCACTTCG
TGGCCGAGGAGCAGGACTGACACGTGCTACGAGATTTCGATTCCACCGCCGCCTTCTATGAAAGGTTGGG
CTTCGGAATCGTTTTCCGGGACGCCGGCTGGATGATCCTCCAGCGCGGGGATCTCATGCTGGAGTTCTTC
GCCCACCCCAACTTGTTTATTGCAGCTTATAATGGTTACAAATAAAGCAATAGCATCACAAATTTCACAA
ATAAAGCATTTTTTTCACTGCATTCTAGTTGTGGTTTGTCCAAACTCATCAATGTATCTTATCATGTCTG
TATACCGTCGACCTCTAGCTAGAGCTTGGCGTAATCATGGTCATAGCTGTTTCCTGTGTGAAATTGTTAT
CCGCTCACAATTCCACACAACATACGAGCCGGAAGCATAAAGTGTAAAGCCTGGGGTGCCTAATGAGTGA
GCTAACTCACATTAATTGCGTTGCGCTCACTGCCCGCTTTCCAGTCGGGAAACCTGTCGTGCCAGCTGCA
TTAATGAATCGGCCAACGCGCGGGGAGAGGCGGTTTGCGTATTGGGCGCTCTTCCGCTTCCTCGCTCACT
GACTCGCTGCGCTCGGTCGTTCGGCTGCGGCGAGCGGTATCAGCTCACTCAAAGGCGGTAATACGGTTAT
CCACAGAATCAGGGGATAACGCAGGAAAGAACATGTGAGCAAAAGGCCAGCAAAAGGCCAGGAACCGTAA
AAAGGCCGCGTTGCTGGCGTTTTTCCATAGGCTCCGCCCCCCTGACGAGCATCACAAAAATCGACGCTCA
AGTCAGAGGTGGCGAAACCCGACAGGACTATAAAGATACCAGGCGTTTCCCCCTGGAAGCTCCCTCGTGC
GCTCTCCTGTTCCGACCCTGCCGCTTACCGGATACCTGTCCGCCTTTCTCCCTTCGGGAAGCGTGGCGCT
TTCTCATAGCTCACGCTGTAGGTATCTCAGTTCGGTGTAGGTCGTTCGCTCCAAGCTGGGCTGTGTGCAC
GAACCCCCCGTTCAGCCCGACCGCTGCGCCTTATCCGGTAACTATCGTCTTGAGTCCAACCCGGTAAGAC
ACGACTTATCGCCACTGGCAGCAGCCACTGGTAACAGGATTAGCAGAGCGAGGTATGTAGGCGGTGCTAC
AGAGTTCTTGAAGTGGTGGCCTAACTACGGCTACACTAGAAGAACAGTATTTGGTATCTGCGCTCTGCTG
AAGCCAGTTACCTTCGGAAAAAGAGTTGGTAGCTCTTGATCCGGCAAACAAACCACCGCTGGTAGCGGTG
GTTTTTTTGTTTGCAAGCAGCAGATTACGCGCAGAAAAAAAGGATCTCAAGAAGATCCTTTGATCTTTTC
TACGGGGTCTGACGCTCAGTGGAACGAAAACTCACGTTAAGGGATTTTGGTCATGAGATTATCAAAAAGG
ATCTTCACCTAGATCCTTTTAAATTAAAAATGAAGTTTTAAATCAATCTAAAGTATATATGAGTAAACTT
GGTCTGACAGTTACCAATGCTTAATCAGTGAGGCACCTATCTCAGCGATCTGTCTATTTCGTTCATCCAT
AGTTGCCTGACTCCCCGTCGTGTAGATAACTACGATACGGGAGGGCTTACCATCTGGCCCCAGTGCTGCA
ATGATACCGCGAGACCCACGCTCACCGGCTCCAGATTTATCAGCAATAAACCAGCCAGCCGGAAGGGCCG
AGCGCAGAAGTGGTCCTGCAACTTTATCCGCCTCCATCCAGTCTATTAATTGTTGCCGGGAAGCTAGAGT
AAGTAGTTCGCCAGTTAATAGTTTGCGCAACGTTGTTGCCATTGCTACAGGCATCGTGGTGTCACGCTCG
TCGTTTGGTATGGCTTCATTCAGCTCCGGTTCCCAACGATCAAGGCGAGTTACATGATCCCCCATGTTGT
GCAAAAAAGCGGTTAGCTCCTTCGGTCCTCCGATCGTTGTCAGAAGTAAGTTGGCCGCAGTGTTATCACT
CATGGTTATGGCAGCACTGCATAATTCTCTTACTGTCATGCCATCCGTAAGATGCTTTTCTGTGACTGGT
GAGTACTCAACCAAGTCATTCTGAGAATAGTGTATGCGGCGACCGAGTTGCTCTTGCCCGGCGTCAATAC
GGGATAATACCGCGCCACATAGCAGAACTTTAAAAGTGCTCATCATTGGAAAACGTTCTTCGGGGCGAAA
ACTCTCAAGGATCTTACCGCTGTTGAGATCCAGTTCGATGTAACCCACTCGTGCACCCAACTGATCTTCA
GCATCTTTTACTTTCACCAGCGTTTCTGGGTGAGCAAAAACAGGAAGGCAAAATGCCGCAAAAAAGGGAA
TAAGGGCGACACGGAAATGTTGAATACTCATACTCTTCCTTTTTCAATATTATTGAAGCATTTATCAGGG
TTATTGTCTCATGAGCGGATACATATTTGAATGTATTTAGAAAAATAAACAAATAGGGGTTCCGCGCACA
TTTCCCCGAAAAGTGCCACCTGACGTCGACGGATCGGGAGATCTCCCGATCCCCTATGGTGCACTCTCAG
TACAATCTGCTCTGATGCCGCATAGTTAAGCCAGTATCTGCTCCCTGCTTGTGTGTTGGAGGTCGCTGAG
TAGTGCGCGAGCAAAATTTAAGCTACAACAAGGCAAGGCTTGACCGACAATTGCATGAAGAATCTGCTTA
GGGTTAGGCGTTTTGCGCTGCTTCGCGATGTACGGGCCAGATATACGCGTTGACATTGATTATTGACTAG
TTATTAATAGTAATCAATTACGGGGTCATTAGTTCATAGCCCATATATGGAGTTCCGCGTTACATAACTT
ACGGTAAATGGCCCGCCTGGCTGACCGCCCAACGACCCCCGCCCATTGACGTCAATAATGACGTATGTTC
CCATAGTAACGCCAATAGGGACTTTCCATTGACGTCAATGGGTGGAGTATTTACGGTAAACTGCCCACTT
GGCAGTACATCAAGTGTATCATATGCCAAGTACGCCCCCTATTGACGTCAATGACGGTAAATGGCCCGCC
TGGCATTATGCCCAGTACATGACCTTATGGGACTTTCCTACTTGGCAGTACATCTACGTATTAGTCATCG
CTATTACCATGGTGATGCGGTTTTGGCAGTACATCAATGGGCGTGGATAGCGGTTTGACTCACGGGGATT
TCCAAGTCTCCACCCCATTGACGTCAATGGGAGTTTGTTTTGGCACCAAAATCAACGGGACTTTCCAAAA
TGTCGTAACAACTCCGCCCCATTGACGCAAATGGGCGGTAGGCGTGTACGGTGGGAGGTCTATATAAGCA
GCGCGTTTTGC
