Features (pLannotate 1.2.2; 36 found; start..end, strand, type, name):
      1..380     +  enhancer       CMV enhancer: human cytomegalovirus immediate early enhancer
    381..580     +  promoter       CMV promoter: human cytomegalovirus (CMV) immediate early promoter
    598..778     +  LTR            5' LTR (truncated): truncated 5' long terminal repeat (LTR) from HIV-1
    825..950     +  misc_feature   HIV-1 Ψ: packaging signal of human immunodeficiency virus type 1
    934..1297    +  CDS            HIV-1 gag (fragment): gag protein from human immunodeficiency virus 1; gag
   1443..1676    +  misc_feature   RRE: The Rev response element (RRE) of HIV-1 allows for Rev-dependent mRNA export from the nucleus to the cytoplasm.
   2053..2153    +  CDS            Rev (fragment): human immunodeficiency virus 1 (HIV-1) Rev protein; rev; enhances nuclear export of unspliced and incompletely spliced viral mRNAs
   2203..2320    +  misc_feature   cPPT/CTS: central polypurine tract and central termination sequence of HIV-1
   2371..2611    +  promoter       U6 promoter: RNA polymerase III promoter for human U6 snRNA
   2797..3456    -  CDS            deoC1: DEOC1_STAAN - Also known as dra. Experimental evidence at protein level: Swiss-Prot protein existence level 1. Catalyzes a reversible aldol reaction between acetaldehyde and D-glyceraldehyde 3-phosphate to generate 2-deoxy-D-ribose 5- phosphate. From Staphylococcus aureus (strain N315).
   4501..4576    +  misc_RNA       gRNA scaffold: guide RNA scaffold for the Streptococcus pyogenes CRISPR/Cas9 system
   4594..4612    +  CDS            small t antigen (fragment): SV40 (simian virus 40) small t antigen
   4638..4849    +  promoter       EF-1α core promoter: core promoter for human elongation factor EF-1α
   4909..4933    +  protein_bind   attB1: mutant version of attB; recombination site for the Gateway® BP reaction BP Clonase™
   4939..5649    +  CDS            mCherry: monomeric derivative of DsRed fluorescent protein (Shaner et al., 2004) mammalian codon-optimized
   5651..5675    -  protein_bind   attB2: mutant version of attB; recombination site for the Gateway® BP reaction BP Clonase™
   5793..6390    +  CDS            PuroR (fragment): puromycin N-acetyltransferase; pac from Streptomyces; confers resistance to puromycin
   6406..6994    +  misc_feature   WPRE: woodchuck hepatitis virus posttranscriptional regulatory element
   7045..7064    +  misc_feature   cPPT/CTS (fragment): central polypurine tract and central termination sequence of HIV-1
   7066..7299    +  LTR            3' LTR (ΔU3): self-inactivating 3' long terminal repeat (LTR) from HIV-1
   7331..7555    +  polyA_signal   bGH poly(A) signal: bovine growth hormone polyadenylation signal
   7559..7580    +  promoter       SV40 promoter (fragment): SV40 enhancer and early promoter
   7601..8029    +  rep_origin     f1 ori (sequence partly withheld): f1 bacteriophage origin of replication; arrow indicates direction of (+) strand synthesis
   8043..8372    +  promoter       SV40 promoter: SV40 enhancer and early promoter
   8420..8467    +  promoter       EM7 promoter: synthetic bacterial promoter&nbsp
   8486..8860    +  CDS            BleoR: antibiotic-binding protein; Sh ble from Streptoalloteichus hindustanus; confers resistance to bleomycin, phleomycin, and Zeocin™
   8870..8995    +  CDS            ble (fragment): BLE_KLEPN - Experimental evidence at protein level: Swiss-Prot protein existence level 1. Binding protein with a strong affinity to the bleomycin family of antibiotics. Binds to CL990; an antimitotic-antibiotic compound. From Klebsiella pneumoniae.
   8990..9111    +  polyA_signal   SV40 poly(A) signal: SV40 polyadenylation signal
   9182..9204    -  protein_bind   lac operator (fragment): The lac repressor binds to the lac operator to inhibit transcription in E. coli. This inhibition can be relieved by adding lactose or isopropyl-β-D-thiogalactopyranoside (IPTG). lac repressor encoded by lacI
   9208..9238    -  promoter       lac promoter: promoter for the E. coli lac operon
   9253..9274    -  protein_bind   CAP binding site: CAP binding activates transcription in the presence of cAMP. E. coli catabolite activator protein
   9287..9379    -  CDS            lacI (fragment): lac repressor; lacI; The lac repressor binds to the lac operator to inhibit transcription in E. coli. This inhibition can be relieved by adding lactose or isopropyl-β-D-thiogalactopyranoside (IPTG).
   9562..10150   -  rep_origin     ori: high-copy-number ColE1/pMB1/pBR322/pUC origin of replication
  10321..11181   -  CDS            AmpR: β-lactamase; bla; confers resistance to ampicillin, carbenicillin, and related antibiotics
  11182..11286   -  promoter       AmpR promoter: bla
  11345..11397   -  misc_feature   bom (fragment): basis of mobility region from pBR322
>Addgene plasmid #114013 | sgTrack-mCherry | addgene full sequence | sequence record 222788 | Addgene NGS Result
GACATTGATTATTGACTAGTTATTAATAGTAATCAATTACGGGGTCATTAGTTCATAGCCCATATATGGA
GTTCCGCGTTACATAACTTACGGTAAATGGCCCGCCTGGCTGACCGCCCAACGACCCCCGCCCATTGACG
TCAATAATGACGTATGTTCCCATAGTAACGCCAATAGGGACTTTCCATTGACGTCAATGGGTGGAGTATT
TACGGTAAACTGCCCACTTGGCAGTACATCAAGTGTATCATATGCCAAGTACGCCCCCTATTGACGTCAA
TGACGGTAAATGGCCCGCCTGGCATTATGCCCAGTACATGACCTTATGGGACTTTCCTACTTGGCAGTAC
ATCTACGTATTAGTCATCGCTATTACCATGGTGATGCGGTTTTGGCAGTACATCAATGGGCGTGGATAGC
GGTTTGACTCACGGGGATTTCCAAGTCTCCACCCCATTGACGTCAATGGGAGTTTGTTTTGGCACCAAAA
TCAACGGGACTTTCCAAAATGTCGTAACAACTCCGCCCCATTGACGCAAATGGGCGGTAGGCGTGTACGG
TGGGAGGTCTATATAAGCAGCGCGTTTTGCCTGTACTGGGTCTCTCTGGTTAGACCAGATCTGAGCCTGG
GAGCTCTCTGGCTAACTAGGGAACCCACTGCTTAAGCCTCAATAAAGCTTGCCTTGAGTGCTTCAAGTAG
TGTGTGCCCGTCTGTTGTGTGACTCTGGTAACTAGAGATCCCTCAGACCCTTTTAGTCAGTGTGGAAAAT
CTCTAGCAGTGGCGCCCGAACAGGGACTTGAAAGCGAAAGGGAAACCAGAGGAGCTCTCTCGACGCAGGA
CTCGGCTTGCTGAAGCGCGCACGGCAAGAGGCGAGGGGCGGCGACTGGTGAGTACGCCAAAAATTTTGAC
TAGCGGAGGCTAGAAGGAGAGAGATGGGTGCGAGAGCGTCAGTATTAAGCGGGGGAGAATTAGATCGCGA
TGGGAAAAAATTCGGTTAAGGCCAGGGGGAAAGAAAAAATATAAATTAAAACATATAGTATGGGCAAGCA
GGGAGCTAGAACGATTCGCAGTTAATCCTGGCCTGTTAGAAACATCAGAAGGCTGTAGACAAATACTGGG
ACAGCTACAACCATCCCTTCAGACAGGATCAGAAGAACTTAGATCATTATATAATACAGTAGCAACCCTC
TATTGTGTGCATCAAAGGATAGAGATAAAAGACACCAAGGAAGCTTTAGACAAGATAGAGGAAGAGCAAA
ACAAAAGTAAGACCACCGCACAGCAAGCGGCCGCTGATCTTCAGACCTGGAGGAGGAGATATGAGGGACA
ATTGGAGAAGTGAATTATATAAATATAAAGTAGTAAAAATTGAACCATTAGGAGTAGCACCCACCAAGGC
AAAGAGAAGAGTGGTGCAGAGAGAAAAAAGAGCAGTGGGAATAGGAGCTTTGTTCCTTGGGTTCTTGGGA
GCAGCAGGAAGCACTATGGGCGCAGCGTCAATGACGCTGACGGTACAGGCCAGACAATTATTGTCTGGTA
TAGTGCAGCAGCAGAACAATTTGCTGAGGGCTATTGAGGCGCAACAGCATCTGTTGCAACTCACAGTCTG
GGGCATCAAGCAGCTCCAGGCAAGAATCCTGGCTGTGGAAAGATACCTAAAGGATCAACAGCTCCTGGGG
ATTTGGGGTTGCTCTGGAAAACTCATTTGCACCACTGCTGTGCCTTGGAATGCTAGTTGGAGTAATAAAT
CTCTGGAACAGATTTGGAATCACACGACCTGGATGGAGTGGGACAGAGAAATTAACAATTACACAAGCTT
AATACACTCCTTAATTGAAGAATCGCAAAACCAGCAAGAAAAGAATGAACAAGAATTATTGGAATTAGAT
AAATGGGCAAGTTTGTGGAATTGGTTTAACATAACAAATTGGCTGTGGTATATAAAATTATTCATAATGA
TAGTAGGAGGCTTGGTAGGTTTAAGAATAGTTTTTGCTGTACTTTCTATAGTGAATAGAGTTAGGCAGGG
ATATTCACCATTATCGTTTCAGACCCACCTCCCAACCCCGAGGGGACCCGACAGGCCCGAAGGAATAGAA
GAAGAAGGTGGAGAGAGAGACAGAGACAGATCCATTCGATTAGTGAACGGATCGGCACTGCGTGCGCCAA
TTCTGCAGACAAATGGCAGTATTCATCCACAATTTTAAAAGAAAAGGGGGGATTGGGGGGTACAGTGCAG
GGGAAAGAATAGTAGACATAATAGCAACAGACATACAAACTAAAGAATTACAAAAACAAATTACAAAAAT
TCAAAATTTTCGGGTTTATTACAGGGACAGCAGAGATCCAGTTTGGTTAATTAAGGTACCGAGGGCCTAT
TTCCCATGATTCCTTCATATTTGCATATACGATACAAGGCTGTTAGAGAGATAATTAGAATTAATTTGAC
TGTAAACACAAAGATATTAGTACAAAATACGTGACGTAGAAAGTAATAATTTCTTGGGTAGTTTGCAGTT
TTAAAATTATGTTTTAAAATGGACTATCATATGCTTACCGTAACTTGAAAGTATTTCGATTTCTTGGCTT
TATATATCTTGTGGAAAGGACGAAACACCGGAGACGGTTGTAAATGAGCACACAAAATACACATGCTAAA
ATATTATATTCTATGACCTTTATAAAATCAACCAAAATCTTCTTTTTAATAACTTTAGTATCAATAATTA
GAATTTTTATGTTCCTTTTTGCAAACTTTTAATAAAAATGAGCAAAATAAAAAAACGCTAGTTTTAGTAA
CTCGCGTTGTTTTCTTCACCTTTAATAATAGCTACTCCACCACTTGTTCCTAAGCGGTCAGCTCCTGCTT
CAATCATTTTTTGAGCATCTTCAAATGTTCTAACTCCACCAGCTGCTTTAACTAAAGCATTGTCTTTAAC
AACTGACTTCATTAGTTTAACATCTTCAAATGTTGCACCTGATTTTGAAAATCCTGTTGATGTTTTAACA
AATTCTAATCCAGCTTCAACAGCTATTTCACAAGCTTTCATGATTTCTTCTTTTGTTAATAAACAATTTT
CCATAATACATTTAACAACATGTGATCCAGCTGCTTTTTTTACAGCTTTCATGTCTTCTAAAACTAATTC
ATAATTTTTGTCTTTTAATGCACCAATATTTAATACCATATCAATTTCTGTTGCACCATCTTTAATTGCT
TCAGAAACTTCGAATGCTTTTGTAGCTGTTGTGCATGCACCTAGAGGAAAACCTACAACATTTGTTATTC
CTACATTTGTGCCTTTTAATAATTCTTTACAATAGCTTGTTCAATATGAATTAACACAAACTGTTGCAAA
ATCAAATTCAATTGCTTCATCACATAATTGTTTAATTTCAGCTTTCGTAGCATCTTGTTTTAATAATGTG
TGATCTATATATTTGTTTAGTTTCATTTTTTCTCCTATATATTCATTTTTAATTTTAATTCTTTAATAAT
TTCGTCTACTTTAACTTTAGCGTTTTGAACAGATTCACCAACACCTATAAAATAAATTTTTAGTTTAGGT
TCAGTTCCACTTGGGCGAACAGCAAATCATGACTTATCTTCTAAATAAAATTTTAGTAAGTCTTGTCCTG
GCATATTATACATTCCATCGATGTAGTCTTCAACATTAACAACTTTAAGTCCAGCAATTTGAGTTAAGGG
TGTTGCTCTCAATGATTTCATTAATGGTTCAATTTTTAATTTCTTTTCTTCTGGTTTAAAATTCAAGTTT
AAAGTGAAAGTGTAATATGCACCCATTTCTTTAAATAAATCTTCTAAATAGTCTACTAATGTTTTATTTT
GTTTTTTATAAAATCAAGCAGCCTCTGCTATTAATATAGAAGCTTGTATTCCATCTTTATCTCTAGCTGA
GTCATCAATTACATATCCATAACTTTCTTCATAAGCAAAAACAAAATTTAATCCGTTATCTTCTTCTTTA
GCAATTTCTCTACCCATTCATTTAAATCCAGTTAAAGTTTTTACAATATTAACTCCATATTTTTCATGAG
CGATTCTATCACCCAAATCACTTGTTACAAAACTTGAATATAGAGCCGGATTTTTTGGAATGCTATTTAA
GCGTTTTAGATTTGATAATTTTCAATCAATTAAAATTGGTCCTGTTTGATTTCCATCTAATCTTACAAAA
TGACCATCATGTTTTATTGCCATTCCAAATCTGTCAGCATCTGGGTCATTCATAATAATAATATCTGCAT
CATGTTTAATACCATATTCAAGCGGTATTTTTCATGCAGGATCAAATTCTGGATTTGGATTTACAACATT
TTTAAATGTTTCATCTTCAAATGCATGCTCTTCAACCTCAATAACGTTATATCCTGATTCACGTAATATT
TTTGGGGTAAATTTAGTTCCTGTTCCATTAACTGCGCTAAAAATAATTTTTAAATCTTTTTTAGCTTCTT
GCTCTTTTTTGTACGTCTCTGTTTTAGAGCTAGAAATAGCAAGTTAAAATAAGGCTAGTCCGTTATCAAC
TTGAAAAAGTGGCACCGAGTCGGTGCTTTTTTGAATTCGCTAGCTAGGTCTTGAAAGGAGTGGGAATTGG
CTCCGGTGCCCGTCAGTGGGCAGAGCGCACATCGCCCACAGTCCCCGAGAAGTTGGGGGGAGGGGTCGGC
AATTGATCCGGTGCCTAGAGAAGGTGGCGCGGGGTAAACTGGGAAAGTGATGTCGTGTACTGGCTCCGCC
TTTTTCCCGAGGGTGGGGGAGAACCGTATATAAGTGCAGTAGTCGCCGTGAACGTTCTTTTTCGCAACGG
GTTTGCCGCCAGAACACAGGACCGGTTCTAGACCGCGGCCCCGAACTAGTCCAGTGTGGTGGAATTCTGC
AGATATCAACAAGTTTGTACAAAAAAGCAGGCTTCACCATGGTGAGCAAGGGCGAGGAGGATAACATGGC
CATCATCAAGGAGTTCATGCGCTTCAAGGTGCACATGGAGGGCTCCGTGAACGGCCACGAGTTCGAGATC
GAGGGCGAGGGCGAGGGCCGCCCCTACGAGGGCACCCAGACCGCCAAGCTGAAGGTGACCAAGGGTGGCC
CCCTGCCCTTCGCCTGGGACATCCTGTCCCCTCAGTTCATGTACGGCTCCAAGGCCTACGTGAAGCACCC
CGCCGACATCCCCGACTACTTGAAGCTGTCCTTCCCCGAGGGCTTCAAGTGGGAGCGCGTGATGAACTTC
GAGGACGGCGGCGTGGTGACCGTGACCCAGGACTCCTCCCTGCAGGACGGCGAGTTCATCTACAAGGTGA
AGCTGCGCGGCACCAACTTCCCCTCCGACGGCCCCGTAATGCAGAAGAAGACCATGGGCTGGGAGGCCTC
CTCCGAGCGGATGTACCCCGAGGACGGCGCCCTGAAGGGCGAGATCAAGCAGAGGCTGAAGCTGAAGGAC
GGCGGCCACTACGACGCTGAGGTCAAGACCACCTACAAGGCCAAGAAGCCCGTGCAGCTGCCCGGCGCCT
ACAACGTCAACATCAAGTTGGACATCACCTCCCACAACGAGGACTACACCATCGTGGAACAGTACGAACG
CGCCGAGGGCCGCCACTCCACCGGCGGCATGGACGAGCTGTACAAGTAGGACCCAGCTTTCTTGTACAAA
GTGGTTGATATCCAGCACAGTGGCGGCCGCTCGAGTCTAGAGGGCCCGCGGTTCGAAGGATCCGGCGCAA
CAAACTTCTCTCTGCTGAAACAAGCCGGAGATGTCGAAGAGAATCCTGGACCGACCGAGTACAAGCCCAC
GGTGCGCCTCGCCACCCGCGACGACGTCCCCAGGGCCGTACGCACCCTCGCCGCCGCGTTCGCCGACTAC
CCCGCCACGCGCCACACCGTCGATCCGGACCGCCACATCGAGCGGGTCACCGAGCTGCAAGAACTCTTCC
TCACGCGCGTCGGGCTCGACATCGGCAAGGTGTGGGTCGCGGACGACGGCGCCGCGGTGGCGGTCTGGAC
CACGCCGGAGAGCGTCGAAGCGGGGGCGGTGTTCGCCGAGATCGGCCCGCGCATGGCCGAGTTGAGCGGT
TCCCGGCTGGCCGCGCAGCAACAGATGGAAGGCCTCCTGGCGCCGCACCGGCCCAAGGAGCCCGCGTGGT
TCCTGGCCACCGTCGGAGTCTCGCCCGACCACCAGGGCAAGGGTCTGGGCAGCGCCGTCGTGCTCCCCGG
AGTGGAGGCGGCCGAGCGCGCCGGGGTGCCCGCCTTCCTGGAGACCTCCGCGCCCCGCAACCTCCCCTTC
TACGAGCGGCTCGGCTTCACCGTCACCGCCGACGTCGAGGTGCCCGAAGGACCGCGCACCTGGTGCATGA
CCCGCAAGCCCGGTGCCTGAACGCGTTAAGTCGACAATCAACCTCTGGATTACAAAATTTGTGAAAGATT
GACTGGTATTCTTAACTATGTTGCTCCTTTTACGCTATGTGGATACGCTGCTTTAATGCCTTTGTATCAT
GCTATTGCTTCCCGTATGGCTTTCATTTTCTCCTCCTTGTATAAATCCTGGTTGCTGTCTCTTTATGAGG
AGTTGTGGCCCGTTGTCAGGCAACGTGGCGTGGTGTGCACTGTGTTTGCTGACGCAACCCCCACTGGTTG
GGGCATTGCCACCACCTGTCAGCTCCTTTCCGGGACTTTCGCTTTCCCCCTCCCTATTGCCACGGCGGAA
CTCATCGCCGCCTGCCTTGCCCGCTGCTGGACAGGGGCTCGGCTGTTGGGCACTGACAATTCCGTGGTGT
TGTCGGGGAAATCATCGTCCTTTCCTTGGCTGCTCGCCTGTGTTGCCACCTGGATTCTGCGCGGGACGTC
CTTCTGCTACGTCCCTTCGGCCCTCAATCCAGCGGACCTTCCTTCCCGCGGCCTGCTGCCGGCTCTGCGG
CCTCTTCCGCGTCTTCGCCTTCGCCCTCAGACGAGTCGGATCTCCCTTTGGGCCGCCTCCCCGCGTCGAC
TTTAAGACCAATGACTTACAAGGCAGCTGTAGATCTTAGCCACTTTTTAAAAGAAAAGGGGGGACTGGAA
GGGCTAATTCACTCCCAACGAAGACAAGATCTGCTTTTTGCTTGTACTGGGTCTCTCTGGTTAGACCAGA
TCTGAGCCTGGGAGCTCTCTGGCTAACTAGGGAACCCACTGCTTAAGCCTCAATAAAGCTTGCCTTGAGT
GCTTCAAGTAGTGTGTGCCCGTCTGTTGTGTGACTCTGGTAACTAGAGATCCCTCAGACCCTTTTAGTCA
GTGTGGAAAATCTCTAGCAGGGCCCGTTTAAACCCGCTGATCAGCCTCGACTGTGCCTTCTAGTTGCCAG
CCATCTGTTGTTTGCCCCTCCCCCGTGCCTTCCTTGACCCTGGAAGGTGCCACTCCCACTGTCCTTTCCT
AATAAAATGAGGAAATTGCATCGCATTGTCTGAGTAGGTGTCATTCTATTCTGGGGGGTGGGGTGGGGCA
GGACAGCAAGGGGGAGGATTGGGAAGACAATAGCAGGCATGCTGGGGATGCGGTGGGCTCTATGGCTTCT
GAGGCGGAAAGAACCAGCTGGGGCTCTAGGGGGTATCCCC
[124 nt withheld, positions 7601-7724]
C
[91 nt withheld, positions 7726-7816]
A
[49 nt withheld, positions 7818-7866]
CCTTTGACGTTGGAGTCCACGTTCTTT
[37 nt withheld, positions 7894-7930]
ACCCTATCTCGGTCTATTCTTTTGATTTATAAGGGATTTTGCCGATTTCGGCCTATTGGTTAAAAAATGA
GCTGATTTAACAAAAATTTAACGCGAATTAATTCTGTGGAATGTGTGTCAGTTAGGGTGTGGAAAGTCCC
CAGGCTCCCCAGCAGGCAGAAGTATGCAAAGCATGCATCTCAATTAGTCAGCAACCAGGTGTGGAAAGTC
CCCAGGCTCCCCAGCAGGCAGAAGTATGCAAAGCATGCATCTCAATTAGTCAGCAACCATAGTCCCGCCC
CTAACTCCGCCCATCCCGCCCCTAACTCCGCCCAGTTCCGCCCATTCTCCGCCCCATGGCTGACTAATTT
TTTTTATTTATGCAGAGGCCGAGGCCGCCTCTGCCTCTGAGCTATTCCAGAAGTAGTGAGGAGGCTTTTT
TGGAGGCCTAGGCTTTTGCAAAAAGCTCCCGGGAGCTTGTATATCCATTTTCGGATCTGATCAGCACGTG
TTGACAATTAATCATCGGCATAGTATATCGGCATAGTATAATACGACAAGGTGAGGAACTAAACCATGGC
CAAGTTGACCAGTGCCGTTCCGGTGCTCACCGCGCGCGACGTCGCCGGAGCGGTCGAGTTCTGGACCGAC
CGGCTCGGGTTCTCCCGGGACTTCGTGGAGGACGACTTCGCCGGTGTGGTCCGGGACGACGTGACCCTGT
TCATCAGCGCGGTCCAGGACCAGGTGGTGCCGGACAACACCCTGGCCTGGGTGTGGGTGCGCGGCCTGGA
CGAGCTGTACGCCGAGTGGTCGGAGGTCGTGTCCACGAACTTCCGGGACGCCTCCGGGCCGGCCATGACC
GAGATCGGCGAGCAGCCGTGGGGGCGGGAGTTCGCCCTGCGCGACCCGGCCGGCAACTGCGTGCACTTCG
TGGCCGAGGAGCAGGACTGACACGTGCTACGAGATTTCGATTCCACCGCCGCCTTCTATGAAAGGTTGGG
CTTCGGAATCGTTTTCCGGGACGCCGGCTGGATGATCCTCCAGCGCGGGGATCTCATGCTGGAGTTCTTC
GCCCACCCCAACTTGTTTATTGCAGCTTATAATGGTTACAAATAAAGCAATAGCATCACAAATTTCACAA
ATAAAGCATTTTTTTCACTGCATTCTAGTTGTGGTTTGTCCAAACTCATCAATGTATCTTATCATGTCTG
TATACCGTCGACCTCTAGCTAGAGCTTGGCGTAATCATGGTCATAGCTGTTTCCTGTGTGAAATTGTTAT
CCGCTCACAATTCCACACAACATACGAGCCGGAAGCATAAAGTGTAAAGCCTGGGGTGCCTAATGAGTGA
GCTAACTCACATTAATTGCGTTGCGCTCACTGCCCGCTTTCCAGTCGGGAAACCTGTCGTGCCAGCTGCA
TTAATGAATCGGCCAACGCGCGGGGAGAGGCGGTTTGCGTATTGGGCGCTCTTCCGCTTCCTCGCTCACT
GACTCGCTGCGCTCGGTCGTTCGGCTGCGGCGAGCGGTATCAGCTCACTCAAAGGCGGTAATACGGTTAT
CCACAGAATCAGGGGATAACGCAGGAAAGAACATGTGAGCAAAAGGCCAGCAAAAGGCCAGGAACCGTAA
AAAGGCCGCGTTGCTGGCGTTTTTCCAGAGGCTCCGCCCCCCTGACGAGCATCACAAAAATCGACGCTCA
AGTCAGAGGTGGCGAAACCCGACAGGACTATAAAGATACCAGGCGTTTCCCCCTGGAAGCTCCCTCGTGC
GCTCTCCTGTTCCGACCCTGCCGCTTACCGGATACCTGTCCGCCTTTCTCCCTTCGGGAAGCGTGGCGCT
TTCTCATAGCTCACGCTGTAGGTATCTCAGTTCGGTGTAGGTCGTTCGCTCCAAGCTGGGCTGTGTGCAC
GAACCCCCCGTTCAGCCCGACCGCTGCGCCTTATCCGGTAACTATCGTCTTGAGTCCAACCCGGTAAGAC
ACGACTTATCGCCACTGGCAGCAGCCACTGGTAACAGGATTAGCAGAGCGAGGTATGTAGGCGGTGCTAC
AGAGTTCTTGAAGTGGTGGCCTAACTACGGCTACACTAGAAGAACAGTATTTGGTATCTGCGCTCTGCTG
AAGCCAGTTACCTTCGGAAAAAGAGTTGGTAGCTCTTGATCCGGCAAACAAACCACCGCTGGTAGCGGTG
GTTTTTTTGTTTGCAAGCAGCAGATTACGCGCAGAAAAAAAGGATCTCAAGAAGATCCTTTGATCTTTTC
TACGGGGTCTGACGCTCAGTGGAACGAAAACTCACGTTAAGGGATTTTGGTCATGAGATTATCAAAAAGG
ATCTTCACCTAGATCCTTTTAAATTAAAAATGAAGTTTTAAATCAATCTAAAGTATATATGAGTAAACTT
GGTCTGACAGTTACCAATGCTTAATCAGTGAGGCACCTATCTCAGCGATCTGTCTATTTCGTTCATCCAT
AGTTGCCTGACTCCCCGTCGTGTAGATAACTACGATACGGGAGGGCTTACCATCTGGCCCCAGTGCTGCA
ATGATACCGCGAGACCCACGCTCACCGGCTCCAGATTTATCAGCAATAAACCAGCCAGCCGGAAGGGCCG
AGCGCAGAAGTGGTCCTGCAACTTTATCCGCCTCCATCCAGTCTATTAATTGTTGCCGGGAAGCTAGAGT
AAGTAGTTCGCCAGTTAATAGTTTGCGCAACGTTGTTGCCATTGCTACAGGCATCGTGGTGTCACGCTCG
TCGTTTGGTATGGCTTCATTCAGCTCCGGTTCCCAACGATCAAGGCGAGTTACATGATCCCCCATGTTGT
GCAAAAAAGCGGTTAGCTCCTTCGGTCCTCCGATCGTTGTCAGAAGTAAGTTGGCCGCAGTGTTATCACT
CATGGTTATGGCAGCACTGCATAATTCTCTTACTGTCATGCCATCCGTAAGATGCTTTTCTGTGACTGGT
GAGTACTCAACCAAGTCATTCTGAGAATAGTGTATGCGGCGACCGAGTTGCTCTTGCCCGGCGTCAATAC
GGGATAATACCGCGCCACATAGCAGAACTTTAAAAGTGCTCATCATTGGAAAACGTTCTTCGGGGCGAAA
ACTCTCAAGGATCTTACCGCTGTTGAGATCCAGTTCGATGTAACCCACTCGTGCACCCAACTGATCTTCA
GCATCTTTTACTTTCACCAGCGTTTCTGGGTGAGCAAAAACAGGAAGGCAAAATGCCGCAAAAAAGGGAA
TAAGGGCGACACGGAAATGTTGAATACTCATACTCTTCCTTTTTCAATATTATTGAAGCATTTATCAGGG
TTATTGTCTCATGAGCGGATACATATTTGAATGTATTTAGAAAAATAAACAAATAGGGGTTCCGCGCACA
TTTCCCCGAAAAGTGCCACCTGACGTCGACGGATCGGGAGATCTCCCGATCCCCTATGGTGCACTCTCAG
TACAATCTGCTCTGATGCCGCATAGTTAAGCCAGTATCTGCTCCCTGCTTGTGTGTTGGAGGTCGCTGAG
TAGTGCGCGAGCAAAATTTAAGCTACAACAAGGCAAGGCTTGACCGACAATTGCATGAAGAATCTGCTTA
GGGTTAGGCGTTTTGCGCTGCTTCGCGATGTACGGGCCAGATATACGCGTT
